>Addgene plasmid #181753 | pCMV-MMLVgag-3xNES-ABE7.10-NG | addgene full sequence | sequence record 353934 | Addgene NGS Result
ATGGGCCAGACTGTTACCACTCCCTTAAGTTTGACCTTAGGTCACTGGAAAGATGTCGAGCGGATCGCTC
ACAACCAGTCGGTAGATGTCAAGAAGAGACGTTGGGTTACCTTCTGCTCTGCAGAATGGCCAACCTTTAA
CGTCGGATGGCCGCGAGACGGCACCTTTAACCGAGACCTCATCACCCAGGTTAAGATCAAGGTCTTTTCA
CCTGGCCCGCATGGACACCCAGACCAGGTCCCCTACATCGTGACCTGGGAAGCCTTGGCTTTTGACCCCC
CTCCCTGGGTCAAGCCCTTTGTACACCCTAAGCCTCCGCCTCCTCTTCCTCCATCCGCCCCGTCTCTCCC
CCTTGAACCTCCTCGTTCGACCCCGCCTCGATCCTCCCTTTATCCAGCCCTCACTCCTTCTCTAGGCGCC
AAACCTAAACCTCAAGTTCTTTCTGACAGTGGGGGGCCGCTCATCGACCTACTTACAGAAGACCCCCCGC
CTTATAGGGACCCAAGACCACCCCCTTCCGACAGGGACGGAAATGGTGGAGAAGCGACCCCTGCGGGAGA
GGCACCGGACCCCTCCCCAATGGCATCTCGCCTACGTGGGAGACGGGAGCCCCCTGTGGCCGACTCCACT
ACCTCGCAGGCATTCCCCCTCCGCGCAGGAGGAAACGGACAGCTTCAATACTGGCCGTTCTCCTCTTCTG
ACCTTTACAACTGGAAAAATAATAACCCTTCTTTTTCTGAAGATCCAGGTAAACTGACAGCTCTGATCGA
GTCTGTCCTCATCACCCATCAGCCCACCTGGGACGACTGTCAGCAGCTGTTGGGGACTCTGCTGACCGGA
GAAGAAAAACAACGGGTGCTCTTAGAGGCTAGAAAGGCGGTGCGGGGCGATGATGGGCGCCCCACTCAAC
TGCCCAATGAAGTCGATGCCGCTTTTCCCCTCGAGCGCCCAGACTGGGATTACACCACCCAGGCAGGTAG
GAACCACCTAGTCCACTATCGCCAGTTGCTCCTAGCGGGTCTCCAAAACGCGGGCAGAAGCCCCACCAAT
TTGGCCAAGGTAAAAGGAATAACACAAGGGCCCAATGAGTCTCCCTCGGCCTTCCTAGAGAGACTTAAGG
AAGCCTATCGCAGGTACACTCCTTATGACCCTGAGGACCCAGGGCAAGAAACTAATGTGTCTATGTCTTT
CATTTGGCAGTCTGCCCCAGACATTGGGAGAAAGTTAGAGAGGTTAGAAGATTTAAAAAACAAGACGCTT
GGAGATTTGGTTAGAGAGGCAGAAAAGATCTTTAATAAACGAGAAACCCCGGAAGAAAGAGAGGAACGTA
TCAGGAGAGAAACAGAGGAAAAAGAAGAACGCCGTAGGACAGAGGATGAGCAGAAAGAGAAAGAAAGAGA
TCGTAGGAGACATAGAGAGATGAGCAAGCTATTGGCCACTGTCGTTAGTGGACAGAAACAGGATAGACAG
GGAGGAGAACGAAGGAGGTCCCAACTCGATCGCGACCAGTGTGCCTACTGCAAAGAAAAGGGGCACTGGG
CTAAAGATTGTCCCAAGAAACCACGAGGACCTCGGGGACCAAGACCCCAGACCTCCCTCCTGACCCTAGA
TGACTCTGGCGGCTCACTTCAACTGCCTCCACTTGAAAGACTGACACTGGGATCATTACAATTACCTCCT
TTAGAACGATTAACACTCGGTTCACTACAGCTTCCGCCTCTTGAGAGATTGACATTAACGTCCACGCTGC
TAATGGAGAACTCGTCTGGAGATTACAAAGACGATGACGATAAGAAACGGACAGCCGACGGAAGCGAGTT
CGAGTCACCAAAGAAGAAGCGGAAAGTCTCTGAAGTCGAGTTTAGCCACGAGTATTGGATGAGGCACGCA
CTGACCCTGGCAAAGCGAGCATGGGATGAAAGAGAAGTCCCCGTGGGCGCCGTGCTGGTGCACAACAATA
GAGTGATCGGAGAGGGATGGAACAGGCCAATCGGCCGCCACGACCCTACCGCACACGCAGAGATCATGGC
ACTGAGGCAGGGAGGCCTGGTCATGCAGAATTACCGCCTGATCGATGCCACCCTGTATGTGACACTGGAG
CCATGCGTGATGTGCGCAGGAGCAATGATCCACAGCAGGATCGGAAGAGTGGTGTTCGGAGCACGGGACG
CCAAGACCGGCGCAGCAGGCTCCCTGATGGATGTGCTGCACCACCCCGGCATGAACCACCGGGTGGAGAT
CACAGAGGGAATCCTGGCAGACGAGTGCGCCGCCCTGCTGAGCGATTTCTTTAGAATGCGGAGACAGGAG
ATCAAGGCCCAGAAGAAGGCACAGAGCTCCACCGACTCTGGAGGATCTAGCGGAGGATCCTCTGGAAGCG
AGACACCAGGCACAAGCGAGTCCGCCACACCAGAGAGCTCCGGCGGCTCCTCCGGAGGATCCTCTGAGGT
GGAGTTTTCCCACGAGTACTGGATGAGACATGCCCTGACCCTGGCCAAGAGGGCACGCGATGAGAGGGAG
GTGCCTGTGGGAGCCGTGCTGGTGCTGAACAATAGAGTGATCGGCGAGGGCTGGAACAGAGCCATCGGCC
TGCACGACCCAACAGCCCATGCCGAAATTATGGCCCTGAGACAGGGCGGCCTGGTCATGCAGAACTACAG
ACTGATTGACGCCACCCTGTACGTGACATTCGAGCCTTGCGTGATGTGCGCCGGCGCCATGATCCACTCT
AGGATCGGCCGCGTGGTGTTTGGCGTGAGGAACGCAAAAACCGGCGCCGCAGGCTCCCTGATGGACGTGC
TGCACTACCCCGGCATGAATCACCGCGTCGAAATTACCGAGGGAATCCTGGCAGATGAATGTGCCGCCCT
GCTGTGCTATTTCTTTCGGATGCCTAGACAGGTGTTCAATGCTCAGAAGAAGGCCCAGAGCTCCACCGAC
TCCGGAGGATCTAGCGGAGGCTCCTCTGGCTCTGAGACACCTGGCACAAGCGAGAGCGCAACACCTGAAA
GCAGCGGGGGCAGCAGCGGGGGGTCAGACAAGAAGTACAGCATCGGCCTGGCCATCGGCACCAACTCTGT
GGGCTGGGCCGTGATCACCGACGAGTACAAGGTGCCCAGCAAGAAATTCAAGGTGCTGGGCAACACCGAC
CGGCACAGCATCAAGAAGAACCTGATCGGAGCCCTGCTGTTCGACAGCGGCGAAACAGCCGAGGCCACCC
GGCTGAAGAGAACCGCCAGAAGAAGATACACCAGACGGAAGAACCGGATCTGCTATCTGCAAGAGATCTT
CAGCAACGAGATGGCCAAGGTGGACGACAGCTTCTTCCACAGACTGGAAGAGTCCTTCCTGGTGGAAGAG
GATAAGAAGCACGAGCGGCACCCCATCTTCGGCAACATCGTGGACGAGGTGGCCTACCACGAGAAGTACC
CCACCATCTACCACCTGAGAAAGAAACTGGTGGACAGCACCGACAAGGCCGACCTGCGGCTGATCTATCT
GGCCCTGGCCCACATGATCAAGTTCCGGGGCCACTTCCTGATCGAGGGCGACCTGAACCCCGACAACAGC
GACGTGGACAAGCTGTTCATCCAGCTGGTGCAGACCTACAACCAGCTGTTCGAGGAAAACCCCATCAACG
CCAGCGGCGTGGACGCCAAGGCCATCCTGTCTGCCAGACTGAGCAAGAGCAGACGGCTGGAAAATCTGAT
CGCCCAGCTGCCCGGCGAGAAGAAGAATGGCCTGTTCGGAAACCTGATTGCCCTGAGCCTGGGCCTGACC
CCCAACTTCAAGAGCAACTTCGACCTGGCCGAGGATGCCAAACTGCAGCTGAGCAAGGACACCTACGACG
ACGACCTGGACAACCTGCTGGCCCAGATCGGCGACCAGTACGCCGACCTGTTTCTGGCCGCCAAGAACCT
GTCCGACGCCATCCTGCTGAGCGACATCCTGAGAGTGAACACCGAGATCACCAAGGCCCCCCTGAGCGCC
TCTATGATCAAGAGATACGACGAGCACCACCAGGACCTGACCCTGCTGAAAGCTCTCGTGCGGCAGCAGC
TGCCTGAGAAGTACAAAGAGATTTTCTTCGACCAGAGCAAGAACGGCTACGCCGGCTACATTGACGGCGG
AGCCAGCCAGGAAGAGTTCTACAAGTTCATCAAGCCCATCCTGGAAAAGATGGACGGCACCGAGGAACTG
CTCGTGAAGCTGAACAGAGAGGACCTGCTGCGGAAGCAGCGGACCTTCGACAACGGCAGCATCCCCCACC
AGATCCACCTGGGAGAGCTGCACGCCATTCTGCGGCGGCAGGAAGATTTTTACCCATTCCTGAAGGACAA
CCGGGAAAAGATCGAGAAGATCCTGACCTTCCGCATCCCCTACTACGTGGGCCCTCTGGCCAGGGGAAAC
AGCAGATTCGCCTGGATGACCAGAAAGAGCGAGGAAACCATCACCCCCTGGAACTTCGAGGAAGTGGTGG
ACAAGGGCGCTTCCGCCCAGAGCTTCATCGAGCGGATGACCAACTTCGATAAGAACCTGCCCAACGAGAA
GGTGCTGCCCAAGCACAGCCTGCTGTACGAGTACTTCACCGTGTATAACGAGCTGACCAAAGTGAAATAC
GTGACCGAGGGAATGAGAAAGCCCGCCTTCCTGAGCGGCGAGCAGAAAAAGGCCATCGTGGACCTGCTGT
TCAAGACCAACCGGAAAGTGACCGTGAAGCAGCTGAAAGAGGACTACTTCAAGAAAATCGAGTGCTTCGA
CTCCGTGGAAATCTCCGGCGTGGAAGATCGGTTCAACGCCTCCCTGGGCACATACCACGATCTGCTGAAA
ATTATCAAGGACAAGGACTTCCTGGACAATGAGGAAAACGAGGACATTCTGGAAGATATCGTGCTGACCC
TGACACTGTTTGAGGACAGAGAGATGATCGAGGAACGGCTGAAAACCTATGCCCACCTGTTCGACGACAA
AGTGATGAAGCAGCTGAAGCGGCGGAGATACACCGGCTGGGGCAGGCTGAGCCGGAAGCTGATCAACGGC
ATCCGGGACAAGCAGTCCGGCAAGACAATCCTGGATTTCCTGAAGTCCGACGGCTTCGCCAACAGAAACT
TCATGCAGCTGATCCACGACGACAGCCTGACCTTTAAAGAGGACATCCAGAAAGCCCAGGTGTCCGGCCA
GGGCGATAGCCTGCACGAGCACATTGCCAATCTGGCCGGCAGCCCCGCCATTAAGAAGGGCATCCTGCAG
ACAGTGAAGGTGGTGGACGAGCTCGTGAAAGTGATGGGCCGGCACAAGCCCGAGAACATCGTGATCGAAA
TGGCCAGAGAGAACCAGACCACCCAGAAGGGACAGAAGAACAGCCGCGAGAGAATGAAGCGGATCGAAGA
GGGCATCAAAGAGCTGGGCAGCCAGATCCTGAAAGAACACCCCGTGGAAAACACCCAGCTGCAGAACGAG
AAGCTGTACCTGTACTACCTGCAGAATGGGCGGGATATGTACGTGGACCAGGAACTGGACATCAACCGGC
TGTCCGACTACGATGTGGACCATATCGTGCCTCAGAGCTTTCTGAAGGACGACTCCATCGACAACAAGGT
GCTGACCAGAAGCGACAAGAACCGGGGCAAGAGCGACAACGTGCCCTCCGAAGAGGTCGTGAAGAAGATG
AAGAACTACTGGCGGCAGCTGCTGAACGCCAAGCTGATTACCCAGAGAAAGTTCGACAATCTGACCAAGG
CCGAGAGAGGCGGCCTGAGCGAACTGGATAAGGCCGGCTTCATCAAGAGACAGCTGGTGGAAACCCGGCA
GATCACAAAGCACGTGGCACAGATCCTGGACTCCCGGATGAACACTAAGTACGACGAGAATGACAAGCTG
ATCCGGGAAGTGAAAGTGATCACCCTGAAGTCCAAGCTGGTGTCCGATTTCCGGAAGGATTTCCAGTTTT
ACAAAGTGCGCGAGATCAACAACTACCACCACGCCCACGACGCCTACCTGAACGCCGTCGTGGGAACCGC
CCTGATCAAAAAGTACCCTAAGCTGGAAAGCGAGTTCGTGTACGGCGACTACAAGGTGTACGACGTGCGG
AAGATGATCGCCAAGAGCGAGCAGGAAATCGGCAAGGCTACCGCCAAGTACTTCTTCTACAGCAACATCA
TGAACTTTTTCAAGACCGAGATTACCCTGGCCAACGGCGAGATCCGGAAGCGGCCTCTGATCGAGACAAA
CGGCGAAACCGGGGAGATCGTGTGGGATAAGGGCCGGGATTTTGCCACCGTGCGGAAAGTGCTGAGCATG
CCCCAAGTGAATATCGTGAAAAAGACCGAGGTGCAGACAGGCGGCTTCAGCAAAGAGTCTATCAGGCCCA
AGAGGAACAGCGATAAGCTGATCGCCAGAAAGAAGGACTGGGACCCTAAGAAGTACGGCGGCTTCGTCAG
CCCCACCGTGGCCTATTCTGTGCTGGTGGTGGCCAAAGTGGAAAAGGGCAAGTCCAAGAAACTGAAGAGT
GTGAAAGAGCTGCTGGGGATCACCATCATGGAAAGAAGCAGCTTCGAGAAGAATCCCATCGACTTTCTGG
AAGCCAAGGGCTACAAAGAAGTGAAAAAGGACCTGATCATCAAGCTGCCTAAGTACTCCCTGTTCGAGCT
GGAAAACGGCCGGAAGAGAATGCTGGCCTCTGCCAGATTCCTGCAGAAGGGAAACGAACTGGCCCTGCCC
TCCAAATATGTGAACTTCCTGTACCTGGCCAGCCACTATGAGAAGCTGAAGGGCTCCCCCGAGGATAATG
AGCAGAAACAGCTGTTTGTGGAACAGCACAAGCACTACCTGGACGAGATCATCGAGCAGATCAGCGAGTT
CTCCAAGAGAGTGATCCTGGCCGACGCTAATCTGGACAAAGTGCTGTCCGCCTACAACAAGCACCGGGAT
AAGCCCATCAGAGAGCAGGCCGAGAATATCATCCACCTGTTTACCCTGACCAATCTGGGAGCCCCTAGGG
CCTTCAAGTACTTTGACACCACCATCGACCGGAAGGTGTACAGGAGCACCAAAGAGGTGCTGGACGCCAC
CCTGATCCACCAGAGCATCACCGGCCTGTACGAGACACGGATCGACCTGTCTCAGCTGGGAGGTGACTCT
GGCGGCTCAAAAAGAACCGCCGACGGCAGCGAATTCGAGCCCAAGAAGAAGAGGAAAGTCTGAGATCTTT
TTCCCTCTGCCAAAAATTATGGGGACATCATGAAGCCCCTTGAGCATCTGACTTCTGGCTAATAAAGGAA
ATTTATTTTCATTGCAATAGTGTGTTGGAATTTTTTGTGTCTCTCACTCGGAAGGACATATGGGAGGGCA
AATCATTTAAAACATCAGAATGAGTATTTGGTTTAGAGTTTGGCAACATATGCCCATATGCTGGCTGCCA
TGAACAAAGGTTGGCTATAAAGAGGTCATCAGTATATGAAACAGCCCCCTGCTGTCCATTCCTTATTCCA
TAGAAAAGCCTTGACTTGAGGTTAGATTTTTTTTATATTTTGTTTTGTGTTATTTTTTTCTTTAACATCC
CTAAAATTTTCCTTACATGTTTTACTAGCCAGATTTTTCCTCCTCTCCTGACTACTCCCAGTCATAGCTG
TCCCTCTTCTCTTATGGAGATCCCTCGACGGATCGGCCGCAATTCGTAACCATGTCATAGCTGTTTCCTG
TGTGAAATTGTTATCCGCTCACAATTCCACACAACATACGAGCCGGAAGCATAAAGTGTAAAGCCTGGGG
TGCCTAATGAGTGAGCTAACTCACATTAATTGCGTTGCGCTCACTGCCCGCTTTCCAGTCGGGAAACCTG
TCGTGCCAGCTGCATTAATGAATCGGCCAACGCGCGGGGAGAGGCGGTTTGCGTATTGGGCGCTCTTCCG
CTTCCTCGCTCACTGACTCGCTGCGCTCGGTCGTTCGGCTGCGGCGAGCGGTATCAGCTCACTCAAAGGC
GGTAATACGGTTATCCACAGAATCAGGGGATAACGCAGGAAAGAACATGTGAGCAAAAGGCCAGCAAAAG
GCCAGGAACCGTAAAAAGGCCGCGTTGCTGGCGTTTTTCCATAGGCTCCGCCCCCCTGACGAGCATCACA
AAAATCGACGCTCAAGTCAGAGGTGGCGAAACCCGACAGGACTATAAAGATACCAGGCGTTTCCCCCTGG
AAGCTCCCTCGTGCGCTCTCCTGTTCCGACCCTGCCGCTTACCGGATACCTGTCCGCCTTTCTCCCTTCG
GGAAGCGTGGCGCTTTCTCATAGCTCACGCTGTAGGTATCTCAGTTCGGTGTAGGTCGTTCGCTCCAAGC
TGGGCTGTGTGCACGAACCCCCCGTTCAGCCCGACCGCTGCGCCTTATCCGGTAACTATCGTCTTGAGTC
CAACCCGGTAAGACACGACTTATCGCCACTGGCAGCAGCCACTGGTAACAGGATTAGCAGAGCGAGGTAT
GTAGGCGGTGCTACAGAGTTCTTGAAGTGGTGGCCTAACTACGGCTACACTAGAAGAACAGTATTTGGTA
TCTGCGCTCTGCTGAAGCCAGTTACCTTCGGAAAAAGAGTTGGTAGCTCTTGATCCGGCAAACAAACCAC
CGCTGGTAGCGGTGGTTTTTTTGTTTGCAAGCAGCAGATTACGCGCAGAAAAAAAGGATCTCAAGAAGAT
CCTTTGATCTTTTCTACGGGGTCTGACGCTCAGTGGAACGAAAACTCACGTTAAGGGATTTTGGTCATGA
GATTATCAAAAAGGATCTTCACCTAGATCCTTTTAAATTAAAAATGAAGTTTTAAATCAATCTAAAGTAT
ATATGAGTAAACTTGGTCTGACAGTTACCAATGCTTAATCAGTGAGGCACCTATCTCAGCGATCTGTCTA
TTTCGTTCATCCATAGTTGCCTGACTCCCCGTCGTGTAGATAACTACGATACGGGAGGGCTTACCATCTG
GCCCCAGTGCTGCAATGATACCGCGAGACCCACGCTCACCGGCTCCAGATTTATCAGCAATAAACCAGCC
AGCCGGAAGGGCCGAGCGCAGAAGTGGTCCTGCAACTTTATCCGCCTCCATCCAGTCTATTAATTGTTGC
CGGGAAGCTAGAGTAAGTAGTTCGCCAGTTAATAGTTTGCGCAACGTTGTTGCCATTGCTACAGGCATCG
TGGTGTCACGCTCGTCGTTTGGTATGGCTTCATTCAGCTCCGGTTCCCAACGATCAAGGCGAGTTACATG
ATCCCCCATGTTGTGCAAAAAAGCGGTTAGCTCCTTCGGTCCTCCGATCGTTGTCAGAAGTAAGTTGGCC
GCAGTGTTATCACTCATGGTTATGGCAGCACTGCATAATTCTCTTACTGTCATGCCATCCGTAAGATGCT
TTTCTGTGACTGGTGAGTACTCAACCAAGTCATTCTGAGAATAGTGTATGCGGCGACCGAGTTGCTCTTG
CCCGGCGTCAATACGGGATAATACCGCGCCACATAGCAGAACTTTAAAAGTGCTCATCATTGGAAAACGT
TCTTCGGGGCGAAAACTCTCAAGGATCTTACCGCTGTTGAGATCCAGTTCGATGTAACCCACTCGTGCAC
CCAACTGATCTTCAGCATCTTTTACTTTCACCAGCGTTTCTGGGTGAGCAAAAACAGGAAGGCAAAATGC
CGCAAAAAAGGGAATAAGGGCGACACGGAAATGTTGAATACTCATACTCTTCCTTTTTCAATATTATTGA
AGCATTTATCAGGGTTATTGTCTCATGAGCGGATACATATTTGAATGTATTTAGAAAAATAAACAAATAG
GGGTTCCGCGCACATTTCCCCGAAAAGTGCCACCTAAATTGTAAGCGTTAATATTTTGTTAAAATTCGCG
TTAAATTTTTGTTAAATCAGCTCATTTTTTAACCAATAGGCCGAAATCGGCAAAATCCCTTATAAATCAA
AAGAATAGACCGAGATAGGGT
[37 nt withheld, positions 9962-9998]
AAAGAACGTGGACTCCAACGTCAAAGG
[49 nt withheld, positions 10026-10074]
T
[91 nt withheld, positions 10076-10166]
G
[124 nt withheld, positions 10168-10291]
CCCATTCGCCATTCAGGCTGCGCAACTGTTGGGAAGGGCGATCGGTGCGGGCCTCTTCGCTATTACGCCA
GCTGGCGAAAGGGGGATGTGCTGCAAGGCGATTAAGTTGGGTAACGCCAGGGTTTTCCCAGTCACGACGT
TGTAAAACGACGGCCAGTGAGCGCGCGTAATACGACTCACTATAGGGCGAATTGGAGCTCCACCGCGGTG
GCGGCCGCTCTAGAGAGCTTGGCCCATTGCATACGTTGTATCCATATCATAATATGTACATTTATATTGG
CTCATGTCCAACATTACCGCCATGTTGACATTGATTATTGACTAGTTATTAATAGTAATCAATTACGGGG
TCATTAGTTCATAGCCCATATATGGAGTTCCGCGTTACATAACTTACGGTAAATGGCCCGCCTGGCTGAC
CGCCCAACGACCCCCGCCCATTGACGTCAATAATGACGTATGTTCCCATAGTAACGCCAATAGGGACTTT
CCATTGACGTCAATGGGTGGAGTATTTACGGTAAACTGCCCACTTGGCAGTACATCAAGTGTATCATATG
CCAAGTACGCCCCCTATTGACGTCAATGACGGTAAATGGCCCGCCTGGCATTATGCCCAGTACATGACCT
TATGGGACTTTCCTACTTGGCAGTACATCTACGTATTAGTCATCGCTATTACCATGGTGATGCGGTTTTG
GCAGTACATCAATGGGCGTGGATAGCGGTTTGACTCACGGGGATTTCCAAGTCTCCACCCCATTGACGTC
AATGGGAGTTTGTTTTGGCACCAAAATCAACGGGACTTTCCAAAATGTCGTAACAACTCCGCCCCATTGA
CGCAAATGGGCGGTAGGCGTGTACGGTGGGAGGTCTATATAAGCAGAGCTCGTTTAGTGAACCGTCAGAT
CGCCTGGAGACGCCATCCACGCTGTTTTGACCTCCATAGAAGACACCGGGACCGATCCAGCCTCCGGTCG
ACCGATCCTGAGAACTTCAGGGTGAGTTTGGGGACCCTTGATTGTTCTTTCTTTTTCGCTATTGTAAAAT
TCATGTTATATGGAGGGGGCAAAGTTTTCAGGGTGTTGTTTAGAATGGGAAGATGTCCCTTGTATCACCA
TGGACCCTCATGATAATTTTGTTTCTTTCACTTTCTACTCTGTTGACAACCATTGTCTCCTCTTATTTTC
TTTTCATTTTCTGTAACTTTTTCGTTAAACTTTAGCTTGCATTTGTAACGAATTTTTAAATTCACTTTTG
TTTATTTGTCAGATTGTAAGTACTTTCTCTAATCACTTTTTTTTCAAGGCAATCAGGGTATATTATATTG
TACTTCAGCACAGTTTTAGAGAACAATTGTTATAATTAAATGATAAGGTAGAATATTTCTGCATATAAAT
TCTGGCTGGCGTGGAAATATTCTTATTGGTAGAAACAACTACACCCTGGTCATCATCCTGCCTTTCTCTT
TATGGTTACAATGATATACACTGTTTGAGATGAGGATAAAATACTCTGAGTCCAAACCGGGCCCCTCTGC
TAACCATGTTCATGCCTTCTTCTCTTTCCTACAGCTCCTGGGCAACGTGCTGGTTGTTGTGCTGTCTCAT
CATTTTGGCAAAGAATTCCTCGAGGGCCGGATCCGAATTCCTGTATTTGTCTGAAAAC
Features (pLannotate 1.2.2; 20 found; start..end, strand, type, name):
      4..420     +  CDS            gag (truncated): truncated Moloney murine leukemia virus (MMLV) gag gene lacking the start codon
   1849..2325    +  CDS            tadA: TADA_ECOLI - Also known as yfhC. Experimental evidence at protein level: Swiss-Prot protein existence level 1. Catalyzes the deamination of adenosine to inosine at the wobble position 34 of tRNA(Arg2). Essential for cell viability. From Escherichia coli (strain K12).
   2446..2937    +  CDS            tadA: TADA_ECOLI - Also known as yfhC. Experimental evidence at protein level: Swiss-Prot protein existence level 1. Catalyzes the deamination of adenosine to inosine at the wobble position 34 of tRNA(Arg2). Essential for cell viability. From Escherichia coli (strain K12).
   3037..4638    +  CDS            dCas9(N): N-terminal portion of catalytically inactive Streptococcus pyogenes dCas9 carrying the D10A mutation (Zetsche et al., 2015)
   4639..7133    +  CDS            Cas9(C) (fragment): C-terminal portion of Streptococcus pyogenes Cas9 (Zetsche et al., 2015)
   7271..7326    +  polyA_signal   β-globin poly(A) signal: rabbit β-globin polyadenylation signal (Gil and Proudfoot, 1987)
   7706..7728    -  protein_bind   lac operator (fragment): The lac repressor binds to the lac operator to inhibit transcription in E. coli. This inhibition can be relieved by adding lactose or isopropyl-β-D-thiogalactopyranoside (IPTG). lac repressor encoded by lacI
   7732..7762    -  promoter       lac promoter: promoter for the E. coli lac operon
   7777..7798    -  protein_bind   CAP binding site: CAP binding activates transcription in the presence of cAMP. E. coli catabolite activator protein
   7811..7903    -  CDS            lacI (fragment): lac repressor; lacI; The lac repressor binds to the lac operator to inhibit transcription in E. coli. This inhibition can be relieved by adding lactose or isopropyl-β-D-thiogalactopyranoside (IPTG).
   8086..8674    -  rep_origin     ori: high-copy-number ColE1/pMB1/pBR322/pUC origin of replication
   8845..9705    -  CDS            AmpR: β-lactamase; bla; confers resistance to ampicillin, carbenicillin, and related antibiotics
   9706..9810    -  promoter       AmpR promoter: bla
   9863..10291   -  rep_origin     f1 ori (sequence partly withheld): f1 bacteriophage origin of replication; arrow indicates direction of (+) strand synthesis
  10296..10451   -  CDS            lacZα (fragment): LacZα fragment of β-galactosidase; lacZ fragment
  10459..10477   +  promoter       T7 promoter: promoter for bacteriophage T7 RNA polymerase
  10486..10515   +  misc_feature   MCS (fragment): pBluescript multiple cloning site
  10598..10977   +  enhancer       CMV enhancer: human cytomegalovirus immediate early enhancer
  10978..11181   +  promoter       CMV promoter: human cytomegalovirus (CMV) immediate early promoter
  11293..11865   +  intron         β-globin intron: intron from rabbit β-globin gene
