[The description below was written by a language model from this plasmid's Addgene catalogue record and pLannotate feature annotations shown in this document.]
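Description:
pCMV-MMLVgag-3xNES-ABE7.10-NG is a mammalian expression plasmid of roughly 12 kb used to produce engineered virus-like particles that carry an adenine base editor as protein cargo. It is propagated in E. coli as a high-copy plasmid through a ColE1/pUC-type origin with ampicillin selection (AmpR under its own bla promoter). An f1 origin, lac promoter/operator remnants, lacZα and lacI fragments, a T7 promoter and a partial multiple cloning site are leftovers of a pBluescript-style backbone, which the record says was amplified from an earlier Gag–Cas9 plasmid.

The expression cassette begins with the CMV enhancer and immediate-early promoter, followed by a rabbit β-globin intron that promotes efficient expression, and ends with a rabbit β-globin polyadenylation signal. It encodes a single fusion protein of about 7.2 kb: Moloney murine leukemia virus Gag, three nuclear export signals, a protease cleavage site, and ABE7.10-NG. The annotation software labels only the first part of gag, leaving the rest of Gag, the export signals and the linker unannotated. The editor appears as two tandem TadA-derived deaminase domains followed by S. pyogenes Cas9 carrying D10A, consistent with a nickase; "NG" indicates a variant with relaxed NG PAM recognition. The catalogue also lists an N-terminal Flag tag, which the feature table does not mark.

In producer cells, Gag drives particle assembly and carries the fused editor into budding particles, while the export signals keep the fusion cytoplasmic. Cleavage at the linker, presumably by the viral protease supplied in trans, then frees the editor from Gag and the export signals. No guide RNA, envelope or Gag-Pol component is encoded here, so these would come from other plasmids.
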