Addgene plasmid #181753: pCMV-MMLVgag-3xNES-ABE7.10-NG
Purpose: MMLV-Gag fused to 3xNES-ABE7.10-NG with TSTLLMENSS cleavage site between Gag-NES and ABE. For production of virus like particles with base-editor RNP cargo.
Depositing lab: David Liu. Depositing organization: Broad Institute. Publication: Engineered virus-like particles for efficient in vivo delivery of therapeutic proteins. Banskota S, Raguram A, Suh S, Du SW, Davis JR, Choi EH, Wang X, Nielsen SC, Newby GA, Randolph PB, Osborn MJ, Musunuru K, Palczewski K, Liu DR. Cell. 2022 Jan 7. pii: S0092-8674(21)01484-7. doi: 10.1016/j.cell.2021.12.021. PubMed 35021064.
Backbone
  Vector backbone: MMLVgag-3xNES-ABE7.10-NG
  Backbone size w/o insert (bp): 4757
  Total vector size (bp): 11957
  Vector type: Mammalian Expression
Growth in bacteria
  Bacterial resistance: Ampicillin, 100 μg/mL
  Growth temperature: 37°C
  Growth strain: DH5alpha
  Copy number: High Copy
Gene/Insert
  Gene/Insert name: MMLVgag-3xNES-ABE7.10-NG
  Species: H. sapiens (human), M. musculus (mouse)
  Insert size (bp): 7203
  Promoter: CMV
  Tag / fusion protein: Flag (N terminal on insert)
  Cloning method: Ligation Independent Cloning
  Sequencing primers: 5′ ACCCTGGTCATCATCCTG; 3′ CAGGAAACAGCTATGAC; CCTTCCGAGTGAGAGAC
Resource information
  A portion of this plasmid was derived from a plasmid made by: the backbone was amplified from BIC-Gag-CAS9 (Plasmid #119942)
Terms and licenses: Academic/Nonprofit Terms; Industry Terms: Not Available to Industry
How to cite: pCMV-MMLVgag-3xNES-ABE7.10-NG was a gift from David Liu (Addgene plasmid # 181753 ; http://n2t.net/addgene:181753 ; RRID:Addgene_181753)
